Addgene plasmid #99090: pRRG867-hesl-3
Purpose: dsRNA and riboprobe synthesis for Schmidtea mediterranea Hesl-3 (hes-like)
Depositing lab: Phillip Newmark. Depositing organization: University of Illinois at Urbana-Champaign. Publication: A functional genomics screen in planarians reveals regulators of whole-brain regeneration. Roberts-Galbraith RH, Brubacher JL, Newmark PA. Elife. 2016 Sep 9;5. pii: e17002. doi: 10.7554/eLife.17002. PubMed 27612384.
Backbone
  Vector backbone: pJC53.2
  Backbone manufacturer: Phillip Newmark (Addgene plasmid # 26536)
  Backbone size w/o insert (bp): 3240
  Vector type: T/A Cloning Vector for dsRNA generation and the generation of sense and anti-sense probes
Growth in bacteria
  Bacterial resistance: Ampicillin and Kanamycin, 100 & 50 μg/mL
  Growth temperature: 37°C
  Growth strain: DH5alpha
  Copy number: High Copy
Gene/Insert
  Gene/Insert name: Hesl-3 (hes-like) in situ probe (alt names: KY024331.1 (Genbank); dd_Smed_v6_22479_0_1)
  Species: Schmidtea mediterranea
  Insert size (bp): 981
  Cloning method: Restriction Enzyme; 5′ cloning site Eam1105I (destroyed during cloning); 3′ cloning site Eam1105I (destroyed during cloning)
  Sequencing primers: 5′ Sp6; 3′ T3
Terms and licenses: Academic/Nonprofit Terms; Industry Terms: Not Available to Industry
Depositor comments: Cloning primers: F-GGCAGAGCTCAAAGAATTGG, R-AACGGCCAGCTTTAGGATTT
How to cite: pRRG867-hesl-3 was a gift from Phillip Newmark (Addgene plasmid # 99090 ; http://n2t.net/addgene:99090 ; RRID:Addgene_99090)
