[The description below was written by a language model from this plasmid's Addgene catalogue record and pLannotate feature annotations shown in this document.]
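Description:
pRRG867-hesl-3 is a bacterial cloning plasmid built on pJC53.2, a T/A cloning vector designed for in vitro synthesis of double-stranded RNA and of sense or antisense riboprobes. It carries a 981 bp fragment of the Schmidtea mediterranea gene Hesl-3 (hes-like), inserted at Eam1105I sites that were destroyed during cloning. The plasmid is maintained at high copy in E. coli through a ColE1/pUC-type origin and is selected with both ampicillin (β-lactamase) and kanamycin (neo/nptII). The sequenced record is 4,243 nt, consistent with the stated backbone and insert sizes. The annotation also picks up a short M13 origin fragment and a Tn5 transposase fragment upstream of the kanamycin gene; the latter is probably residual sequence carried along with the resistance cassette.

The insert sits between converging bacteriophage promoters. On one side are a T7 promoter followed by an SP6 promoter, and on the other a T3 promoter backed by a second T7 promoter, with T7 terminators placed outside each end. Transcription with T7 RNA polymerase therefore reads both strands and can produce complementary RNAs that anneal into dsRNA for RNA interference. SP6 or T3 polymerase transcribes a single strand, giving strand-specific probes for in situ hybridisation. The automated annotation labels part of the insert as a fragment resembling Xenopus Hey1, a Notch-pathway bHLH repressor. This reflects sequence similarity to the Hes/Hey family rather than a frog-derived sequence, since the record gives the planarian as the source. The construct was deposited in connection with a functional genomics screen for regulators of planarian brain regeneration, where it serves for Hesl-3 knockdown and expression mapping.
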