Features (pLannotate 1.2.2; 13 found; start..end, strand, type, name):
     14..602     +  rep_origin     ori: high-copy-number ColE1/pMB1/pBR322/pUC origin of replication
    785..832     -  terminator     T7 terminator: transcription terminator for bacteriophage T7 RNA polymerase
    846..864     +  promoter       T7 promoter: promoter for bacteriophage T7 RNA polymerase
    868..886     +  promoter       SP6 promoter: promoter for bacteriophage SP6 RNA polymerase
    926..1246    +  CDS            hey1 (fragment): HEY1_XENLA - Also known as bc8, hrt1. Experimental evidence at protein level: Swiss-Prot protein existence level 1. Downstream effector of Notch signaling. Transcriptional repressor which binds preferentially to the canonical E box sequence 5'-CACGTG-3'. Acts as a suppressor of neurogenesis by antagonizing proneural gene function. Functions during floorplate development. Plays a role in pronephros formation in the inhibition of distal tubule and duct cell fates and the promotion of glomus and proximal tubule formation. From Xenopus laevis (African clawed frog).
   1906..1924    -  promoter       T3 promoter: promoter for bacteriophage T3 RNA polymerase
   1928..1946    -  promoter       T7 promoter: promoter for bacteriophage T7 RNA polymerase
   1960..2007    +  terminator     T7 terminator: transcription terminator for bacteriophage T7 RNA polymerase
   2014..2080    +  rep_origin     M13 ori (fragment): M13 bacteriophage origin of replication; arrow indicates direction of (+) strand synthesis
   2083..2382    +  CDS            tnpA (fragment): TN5P_ECOLX - Also known as tnp. Experimental evidence at protein level: Swiss-Prot protein existence level 1. Mediates transposition of transposon Tn5 by a 'cut and paste' mechanism. First, the monomeric transposase binds the 19 bp inverted DNA repeats flanking the transposon. Then, dimerization of the DNA- bound transposase creates a synaptic DNA complex. After nicking of the first DNA strand, excision of the transposon proceeds through a series of intermediates. The transposase then mediates the insertion of the transposon at a new site by strand transfer. The activity of the wild- type tran
   2414..3205    +  CDS            neo: KKA2_KLEPN - Also known as kan, nptII. Experimental evidence at protein level: Swiss-Prot protein existence level 1. Resistance to kanamycin, neomycin, paromomycin, ribostamycin, butirosin and gentamicin B. From Klebsiella pneumoniae.
   3209..3225    +  promoter       AmpR promoter (fragment): bla
   3226..4086    +  CDS            AmpR: β-lactamase; bla; confers resistance to ampicillin, carbenicillin, and related antibiotics
>Addgene plasmid #99090 | pRRG867-hesl-3 | addgene full sequence | sequence record 192089 | Addgene NGS Result
TCAAAGGATCTTCTTGAGATCCTTTTTTTCTGCGCGTAATCTGCTGCTTGCAAACAAAAAAACCACCGCT
ACCAGCGGTGGTTTGTTTGCCGGATCAAGAGCTACCAACTCTTTTTCCGAAGGTAACTGGCTTCAGCAGA
GCGCAGATACCAAATACTGTTCTTCTAGTGTAGCCGTAGTTAGGCCACCACTTCAAGAACTCTGTAGCAC
CGCCTACATACCTCGCTCTGCTAATCCTGTTACCAGTGGCTGCTGCCAGTGGCGATAAGTCGTGTCTTAC
CGGGTTGGACTCAAGACGATAGTTACCGGATAAGGCGCAGCGGTCGGGCTGAACGGGGGGTTCGTGCACA
CAGCCCAGCTTGGAGCGAACGACCTACACCGAACTGAGATACCTACAGCGTGAGCTATGAGAAAGCGCCA
CGCTTCCCGAAGGGAGAAAGGCGGACAGGTATCCGGTAAGCGGCAGGGTCGGAACAGGAGAGCGCACGAG
GGAGCTTCCAGGGGGAAACGCCTGGTATCTTTATAGTCCTGTCGGGTTTCGCCACCTCTGACTTGAGCGT
CGATTTTTGTGATGCTCGTCAGGGGGGCGGAGCCTATGGAAAAACGCCAGCAACGCGGCCTTTTTACGGT
TCCTGGCCTTTTGCTGGCCTTTTGCTCACATGTTCTTTCCTGCGTTATCCCCTGATTCTGTGGATAACCG
TATTACCGCCTTTGAGTGAGCTGATACCGCTCGCCGCAGCCGAACGACCGAGCGCAGCGAGTCAGTGAGC
GAGGAAGCACGCGTCAAAAAACCCCTCAAGACCCGTTTAGAGGCCCCAAGGGGTTATGCTAGGCGCGCCG
GATCCTAATACGACTCACTATAGGGAGATTTAGGTGACACTATAGAAGTGACCTTAAAAGCAACAATCCA
GAACTCGATGTAGAAAAGAAAAAACGCCGAGGAAAAATCGAAAAGCGCAGACGAGACCGAATTAACAACA
GCCTGGCAGAGCTCAAAGAATTGGTACCGAATGCAATAGCAAAACAGAATACGACAAAATTGGAGAAAGC
TGAAATCCTAAAGCTGGCCGTTGATCACTTGAAAGAATTAAAGAGCAAAGATTCGAGTAAAGGTTATGGA
GGATATACAAGCATTTATGAGAGCAAAATTGCAGGATTTAGAGATTGTTTAAATGAAGTCTCAAAGTACC
TTCATAGGGAAGGAATCACGACTCAAAATCCACTCTATCAAGGCTTGATGGAGCACCCGCAGTATTTCTA
TCAATGTATCCTTTCACAAACCCCTTATCAGATTGAAGCACCATCAGCGATTGATTCGGCTTTTCGATAT
TCACAAATGCAAACTCCTTTAATTACATTCGACCCGAACACTGTGCCAAATTATCATGAAAACTATCAAA
AGCTGACTTCGCGGAGCAGCAATGCAATTGCGTCTTCATATCAAAACCAGCCGAATCATTATCAAGCTCA
AACCAGCAATTACCAATCAAATTTCCTTTTCCAACGGAACGCGCATCAGCAGTATCCGACAAACATTGCG
ACTCCGTTGATAGCAGCGAACGCAAATCCGAATTCCGTATTCAAGTGCTCATCGACTCCATCTCGGATCG
GTTTGACAACGAATCCGTCTCAAATTCAACCGTCAATCCAGCAGCCATCTGGACTGGATTTCCCCTCGTT
TTGCAATGATTCGATTAATTTCTTCCAGTCCAGACAAGAAATACCGTAACATGCAAAAGTGAAAACAAAG
CCTGCAATTCACTCTCCTCCATCTCCTCCCTTCCGCTCCCCCCTTATTTTATCTATCCCTATCTCTACCG
AATTGAATAGATTTATTAAAATATCTACAGACTGTAAATACATTTATAAACTGATTTCTGTTTTTCCTCA
TTGATGCAAGGTCTCCCTTTAGTGAGGGTTAATTCTCCCTATAGTGAGTCGTATTAGGATCCGGCGCGCC
TAGCATAACCCCTTGGGGCCTCTAAACGGGTCTTGAGGGGTTTTTTGACGCGTCGATTTCGGCCTATTGG
TTAAAAAATGAGCTGATTTAACAAAAATTTAACGCGAATTTTAACAAAATTCAGGGCGCAAGGGCTGCTA
AAGGAAGCGGAACACGTAGAAAGCCAGTCCGCAGAAACGGTGCTGACCCCGGATGAATGTCAGCTACTGG
GCTATCTGGACAAGGGAAAACGCAAGCGCAAAGAGAAAGCAGGTAGCTTGCAGTGGGCTTACATGGCGAT
AGCTAGACTGGGCGGTTTTATGGACAGCAAGCGAACCGGAATTGCCAGCTGGGGCGCCCTCTGGTAAGGT
TGGGAAGCCCTGCAAAGTAAACTGGATGGCTTTCTTGCCGCCAATGATCTGATGGCGCAGGGGATCAAGA
TCTGATCAAGAGACAGGATGAGGATCGTTTCGCATGATTGAACAAGATGGATTGCACGCAGGTTCTCCGG
CCGCTTGGGTGGAGAGGCTATTCGGCTATGACTGGGCACAACAGACAATCGGCTGCTCTGATGCCGCCGT
GTTCCGGCTGTCAGCGCAGGGGCGCCCGGTTCTTTTTGTCAAGACCGACCTGTCCGGTGCCCTGAATGAA
CTGCAGGACGAGGCAGCGCGGCTATCGTGGCTGGCCACGACGGGCGTTCCTTGCGCAGCTGTGCTCGACG
TTGTCACTGAAGCGGGAAGGGACTGGCTGCTATTGGGCGAAGTGCCGGGGCAGGATCTCCTGTCATCCCA
CCTTGCTCCTGCCGAGAAAGTATCCATCATGGCTGATGCAATGCGGCGGCTGCATACGCTTGATCCGGCT
ACCTGCCCATTCGACCACCAAGCGAAACATCGCATCGAGCGAGCACGTACTCGGATGGAAGCCGGTCTTG
TCGATCAGGATGATCTGGACGAAGAGCATCAGGGGCTCGCGCCAGCCGAACTGTTCGCCAGGCTCAAGGC
GCGCATGCCCGACGGCGAGGATCTCGTCGTGACCCATGGCGATGCCTGCTTGCCGAATATCATGGTGGAA
AATGGCCGCTTTTCTGGATTCATCGACTGTGGCCGGCTGGGTGTGGCGGACCGCTATCAGGACATAGCGT
TGGCTACCCGTGATATTGCTGAAGAGCTTGGCGGCGAATGGGCTGACCGCTTCCTCGTGCTTTACGGTAT
CGCCGCTCCCGATTCGCAGCGCATCGCCTTCTATCGCCTTCTTGACGAGTTCTTCTGAATTGAAAAAGGA
AGAGTATGAGTATTCAACATTTCCGTGTCGCCCTTATTCCCTTTTTTGCGGCATTTTGCCTTCCTGTTTT
TGCTCACCCAGAAACGCTGGTGAAAGTAAAAGATGCTGAAGATCAGTTGGGTGCACGAGTGGGTTACATC
GAACTGGATCTCAACAGCGGTAAGATCCTTGAGAGTTTTCGCCCCGAAGAACGTTTTCCAATGATGAGCA
CTTTTAAAGTTCTGCTATGTGGCGCGGTATTATCCCGTATTGACGCCGGGCAAGAGCAACTCGGTCGCCG
CATACACTATTCTCAGAATGACTTGGTTGAGTACTCACCAGTCACAGAAAAGCATCTTACGGATGGCATG
ACAGTAAGAGAATTATGCAGTGCTGCCATAACCATGAGTGATAACACTGCGGCCAACTTACTTCTGACAA
CGATCGGAGGACCGAAGGAGCTAACCGCTTTTTTGCACAACATGGGGGATCATGTAACTCGCCTTGATCG
TTGGGAACCGGAGCTGAATGAAGCCATACCAAACGACGAGCGTGACACCACGATGCCTGTAGCAATGGCA
ACAACGTTGCGCAAACTATTAACTGGCGAACTACTTACTCTAGCTTCCCGGCAACAATTAATAGACTGGA
TGGAGGCGGATAAAGTTGCAGGACCACTTCTGCGCTCGGCCCTTCCGGCTGGCTGGTTTATTGCTGATAA
ATCTGGAGCCGGTGAGCGTGGGTCTCGCGGTATCATTGCAGCACTGGGGCCAGATGGTAAGCCCTCCCGT
ATCGTAGTTATCTACACGACGGGGAGCCAGGCAACTATGGATGAACGAAATAGACAGATCGCTGAGATAG
GTGCCTCACTGATTAAGCATTGGTAACTGTCAGACCAAGTTTACTCATATATACTTTAGATTGATTTAAA
ACTTCATTTTTAATTTAAAAGGATCTAGGTGAAGATCCTTTTTGATAATCTCATGACCAAAATCCCTTAA
CGTGAGTTTTCGTTCCACTGAGCGTCAGACCCCGTAGAAAAGA
